Addgene plasmid #122287: pSiren_EGFP-shLuc
Purpose: Knockdown control
Depositing lab: Yukiko Gotoh. Depositing organization: The University of Tokyo. Publication: HMGA regulates the global chromatin state and neurogenic potential in neocortical precursor cells. Kishi Y, Fujii Y, Hirabayashi Y, Gotoh Y. Nat Neurosci. 2012 Aug;15(8):1127-33. doi: 10.1038/nn.3165. PubMed 22797695.
Backbone
  Vector backbone: pSiren_GFP
  Backbone manufacturer: Clontech
  Vector type: Mammalian Expression, Retroviral
Growth in bacteria
  Bacterial resistance: Ampicillin, 100 μg/mL
  Growth temperature: 37°C
  Growth strain: NEB Stable
  Copy number: Unknown
Gene/Insert
  Gene/Insert name: Knockdown shRNA for Luc
  gRNA/shRNA sequence: GTGCGTTGCTAGTACCAAC
  Species: M. musculus (mouse)
  Cloning method: Unknown
  Sequencing primers: 5′ Unknown
Terms and licenses: Academic/Nonprofit Terms; Industry Terms: Not Available to Industry
How to cite: pSiren_EGFP-shLuc was a gift from Yukiko Gotoh (Addgene plasmid # 122287 ; http://n2t.net/addgene:122287 ; RRID:Addgene_122287)
