[The description below was written by a language model from this plasmid's Addgene catalogue record and pLannotate feature annotations shown in this document.]
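Description:
pSiren_EGFP-shLuc is a self-inactivating gammaretroviral shRNA vector built on the Clontech pSiren_GFP backbone and intended for delivery into mammalian cells by retroviral transduction. It is propagated in bacteria through a high-copy ColE1/pUC-type origin with ampicillin selection (AmpR, β-lactamase). The annotated sequence record is 6,563 nt and also shows small pBR322-derived remnants (rop and bom fragments) and an SV40 enhancer/early promoter in the plasmid backbone outside the viral unit.

The viral genome is transcribed in packaging cells from a hybrid 5' end in which the CMV enhancer and promoter are fused to a truncated murine sarcoma virus LTR. It is followed by the MESV Ψ packaging signal and a truncated, start-codon-less gag segment that supports efficient encapsidation. Downstream lies a human U6 RNA polymerase III promoter, which drives the short hairpin RNA. The hairpin itself is not annotated in the feature table, but it would sit just after U6, at the junction of the circular map. The insert is recorded as an shRNA against luciferase. The catalogue lists mouse as the species, although luciferase is not a mouse gene, which is consistent with a hairpin lacking an endogenous target. A mouse PGK promoter then expresses EGFP, marking transduced cells in place of a drug-selection marker. The unit ends with a short env fragment and a ΔU3 3' LTR, so that after reverse transcription and integration the viral promoter is inactivated and expression depends on the internal U6 and PGK promoters.

The stated purpose is a knockdown control, that is, a non-targeting comparator for gene-specific shRNA constructs in the same backbone. The associated publication concerns neocortical precursor cells.
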