Features (pLannotate 1.2.2; 17 found; start..end, strand, type, name):
     69..568     +  promoter       PGK promoter: mouse phosphoglycerate kinase 1 promoter
    589..1308    +  CDS            EGFP: the original enhanced GFP (Yang et al., 1996) mammalian codon-optimized
   1316..1388    +  CDS            env (fragment): murine leukemia virus gPr80 envelope polyprotein precursor; env; proteolytically cleaved into gp70SU and p15TM subunits
   1430..1855    +  LTR            3' LTR (ΔU3): self-inactivating 3' long terminal repeat (LTR) from Moloney murine leukemia virus
   1924..1964    +  CDS            rop (fragment): Rop protein, which maintains plasmids at low copy number; rop
   2066..2104    +  misc_feature   bom (fragment): basis of mobility region from pBR322
   2121..2450    +  promoter       SV40 promoter: SV40 enhancer and early promoter
   2456..2557    +  misc_feature   bom (fragment): basis of mobility region from pBR322
   2743..3331    -  rep_origin     ori: high-copy-number ColE1/pMB1/pBR322/pUC origin of replication
   3502..4362    -  CDS            AmpR: β-lactamase; bla; confers resistance to ampicillin, carbenicillin, and related antibiotics
   4363..4467    -  promoter       AmpR promoter: bla
   4653..5032    +  enhancer       CMV enhancer: human cytomegalovirus immediate early enhancer
   5033..5236    +  promoter       CMV promoter: human cytomegalovirus (CMV) immediate early promoter
   5237..5412    +  LTR            5' LTR (truncated): truncated long terminal repeat from Moloney murine sarcoma virus
   5534..5808    +  misc_feature   MESV Ψ (fragment): packaging signal of murine embryonic stem cell virus
   5875..6291    +  CDS            gag (truncated): truncated Moloney murine leukemia virus (MMLV) gag gene lacking the start codon
   6315..6555    +  promoter       U6 promoter: RNA polymerase III promoter for human U6 snRNA
>Addgene plasmid #122287 | pSiren_EGFP-shLuc | addgene full sequence | sequence record 239053 | Addgene NGS Result
GTGCGTTGCTAGACCAACTTCAAGAGAGTTGGTACTAGCAACGCACTTTTTTGCTAGCGAATTCTACCGG
GTAGGGGAGGCGCTTTTCCCAAGGCAGTCTGGAGCATGCGCTTTAGCAGCCCCGCTGGGCACTTGGCGCT
ACACAAGTGGCCTCTGGCCTCGCACACATTCCACATCCACCGGTAGGCGCCAACCGGCTCCGTTCTTTGG
TGGCCCCTTCGCGCCACCTTCTACTCCTCCCCTAGTCAGGAAGTTCCCCCCCGCCCCGCAGCTCGCGTCG
TGCAGGACGTGACAAATGGAAGTAGCACGTCTCACTAGTCTCGTGCAGATGGACAGCACCGCTGAGCAAT
GGAAGCGGGTAGGCCTTTGGGGCAGCGGCCAATAGCAGCTTTGCTCCTTCGCTTTCTGGGCTCAGAGGCT
GGGAAGGGGTGGGTCCGGGGGCGGGCTCAGGGGCGGGCTCAGGGGCGGGGCGGGCGCCCGAAGGTCCTCC
GGAGGCCCGGCATTCTGCACGCTTCAAAAGCGCACGTCTGCCGCGCTGTTCTCCTCTTCCTCATCTCCGG
GCCTTTCGACCTGCAGCCCAAGCTTACCATGGTGAGCAAGGGCGAGGAGCTGTTCACCGGGGTGGTGCCC
ATCCTGGTCGAGCTGGACGGCGACGTAAACGGCCACAAGTTCAGCGTGTCCGGCGAGGGCGAGGGCGATG
CCACCTACGGCAAGCTGACCCTGAAGTTCATCTGCACCACCGGCAAGCTGCCCGTGCCCTGGCCCACCCT
CGTGACCACCCTGACCTACGGCGTGCAGTGCTTCAGCCGCTACCCCGACCACATGAAGCAGCACGACTTC
TTCAAGTCCGCCATGCCCGAAGGCTACGTCCAGGAGCGCACCATCTTCTTCAAGGACGACGGCAACTACA
AGACCCGCGCCGAGGTGAAGTTCGAGGGCGACACCCTGGTGAACCGCATCGAGCTGAAGGGCATCGACTT
CAAGGAGGACGGCAACATCCTGGGGCACAAGCTGGAGTACAACTACAACAGCCACAACGTCTATATCATG
GCCGACAAGCAGAAGAACGGCATCAAGGTGAACTTCAAGATCCGCCACAACATCGAGGACGGCAGCGTGC
AGCTCGCCGACCACTACCAGCAGAACACCCCCATCGGCGACGGCCCCGTGCTGCTGCCCGACAACCACTA
CCTGAGCACCCAGTCCGCCCTGAGCAAAGACCCCAACGAGAAGCGCGATCACATGGTCCTGCTGGAGTTC
GTGACCGCCGCCGGGATCACTCTCGGCATGGACGAGCTGTACAAGTAAAGCTCGAGATATCAGTGGTCCA
GGCTCTAGTTTTGACTCAACAATATCACCAGCTGAAGCCTATAGAGTACGAGCCATAGATAAAATAAAAG
ATTTTATTTAGTCTCCAGAAAAAGGGGGGAATGAAAGACCCCACCTGTAGGTTTGGCAAGCTAGCTTAAG
TAACGCCATTTTGCAAGGCATGGAAAAATACATAACTGAGAATAGAGAAGTTCAGATCAAGGTCAGGAAC
AGATGGAACAGGGTCGACCCTAGAGAACCATCAGATGTTTCCAGGGTGCCCCAAGGACCTGAAATGACCC
TGTGCCTTATTTGAACTAACCAATCAGTTCGCTTCTCGCTTCTGTTCGCGCGCTTCTGCTCCCCGAGCTC
AATAAAAGAGCCCACAACCCCTCACTCGGGGCGCCAGTCCTCCGATTGACTGAGTCGCCCGGGTACCCGT
GTATCCAATAAACCCTCTTGCAGTTGCATCCGACTTGTGGTCTCGCTGTTCCTTGGGAGGGTCTCCTCTG
AGTGATTGACTACCCGTCAGCGGGGGTCTTTCATTTGGGGGCTCGTCCGGGATCGGGAGACCCCTGCCCA
GGGACCACCGACCCACCACCGGGAGGTAAGCTGGCTGCCTCGCGCGTTTCGGTGATGACGGTGAAAACCT
CTGACACATGCAGCTCCCGGAGACGGTCACAGCTTGTCTGTAAGCGGATGCCGGGAGCAGACAAGCCCGT
CAGGGCGCGTCAGCGGGTGTTGGCGGGTGTCGGGGCGCAGCCATGACCCAGTCACGTAGCGATAGCGGAG
TGTAGATCCGGCTGTGGAATGTGTGTCAGTTAGGGTGTGGAAAGTCCCCAGGCTCCCCAGCAGGCAGAAG
TATGCAAAGCATGCATCTCAATTAGTCAGCAACCAGGTGTGGAAAGTCCCCAGGCTCCCCAGCAGGCAGA
AGTATGCAAAGCATGCATCTCAATTAGTCAGCAACCATAGTCCCGCCCCTAACTCCGCCCATCCCGCCCC
TAACTCCGCCCAGTTCCGCCCATTCTCCGCCCCATGGCTGACTAATTTTTTTTATTTATGCAGAGGCCGA
GGCCGCCTCGGCCTCTGAGCTATTCCAGAAGTAGTGAGGAGGCTTTTTTGGAGGCCTAGGCTTTTGCAAA
AAGCTTACTGGCTTAACTATGCGGCATCAGAGCAGATTGTACTGAGAGTGCACCATATGCGGTGTGAAAT
ACCGCACAGATGCGTAAGGAGAAAATACCGCATCAGGCGCTCTTCCGCTTCCTCGCTCACTGACTCGCTG
CGCTCGGTCGTTCGGCTGCGGCGAGCGGTATCAGCTCACTCAAAGGCGGTAATACGGTTATCCACAGAAT
CAGGGGATAACGCAGGAAAGAACATGTGAGCAAAAGGCCAGCAAAAGGCCAGGAACCGTAAAAAGGCCGC
GTTGCTGGCGTTTTTCCATAGGCTCCGCCCCCCTGACGAGCATCACAAAAATCGACGCTCAAGTCAGAGG
TGGCGAAACCCGACAGGACTATAAAGATACCAGGCGTTTCCCCCTGGAAGCTCCCTCGTGCGCTCTCCTG
TTCCGACCCTGCCGCTTACCGGATACCTGTCCGCCTTTCTCCCTTCGGGAAGCGTGGCGCTTTCTCATAG
CTCACGCTGTAGGTATCTCAGTTCGGTGTAGGTCGTTCGCTCCAAGCTGGGCTGTGTGCACGAACCCCCC
GTTCAGCCCGACCGCTGCGCCTTATCCGGTAACTATCGTCTTGAGTCCAACCCGGTAAGACACGACTTAT
CGCCACTGGCAGCAGCCACTGGTAACAGGATTAGCAGAGCGAGGTATGTAGGCGGTGCTACAGAGTTCTT
GAAGTGGTGGCCTAACTACGGCTACACTAGAAGGACAGTATTTGGTATCTGCGCTCTGCTGAAGCCAGTT
ACCTTCGGAAAAAGAGTTGGTAGCTCTTGATCCGGCAAACAAACCACCGCTGGTAGCGGTGGTTTTTTTG
TTTGCAAGCAGCAGATTACGCGCAGAAAAAAAGGATCTCAAGAAGATCCTTTGATCTTTTCTACGGGGTC
TGACGCTCAGTGGAACGAAAACTCACGTTAAGGGATTTTGGTCATGAGATTATCAAAAAGGATCTTCACC
TAGATCCTTTTAAATTAAAAATGAAGTTTTAAATCAATCTAAAGTATATATGAGTAAACTTGGTCTGACA
GTTACCAATGCTTAATCAGTGAGGCACCTATCTCAGCGATCTGTCTATTTCGTTCATCCATAGTTGCCTG
ACTCCCCGTCGTGTAGATAACTACGATACGGGAGGGCTTACCATCTGGCCCCAGTGCTGCAATGATACCG
CGAGACCCACGCTCACCGGCTCCAGATTTATCAGCAATAAACCAGCCAGCCGGAAGGGCCGAGCGCAGAA
GTGGTCCTGCAACTTTATCCGCCTCCATCCAGTCTATTAATTGTTGCCGGGAAGCTAGAGTAAGTAGTTC
GCCAGTTAATAGTTTGCGCAACGTTGTTGCCATTGCTGCAGGCATCGTGGTGTCACGCTCGTCGTTTGGT
ATGGCTTCATTCAGCTCCGGTTCCCAACGATCAAGGCGAGTTACATGATCCCCCATGTTGTGCAAAAAAG
CGGTTAGCTCCTTCGGTCCTCCGATCGTTGTCAGAAGTAAGTTGGCCGCAGTGTTATCACTCATGGTTAT
GGCAGCACTGCATAATTCTCTTACTGTCATGCCATCCGTAAGATGCTTTTCTGTGACTGGTGAGTACTCA
ACCAAGTCATTCTGAGAATAGTGTATGCGGCGACCGAGTTGCTCTTGCCCGGCGTCAACACGGGATAATA
CCGCGCCACATAGCAGAACTTTAAAAGTGCTCATCATTGGAAAACGTTCTTCGGGGCGAAAACTCTCAAG
GATCTTACCGCTGTTGAGATCCAGTTCGATGTAACCCACTCGTGCACCCAACTGATCTTCAGCATCTTTT
ACTTTCACCAGCGTTTCTGGGTGAGCAAAAACAGGAAGGCAAAATGCCGCAAAAAAGGGAATAAGGGCGA
CACGGAAATGTTGAATACTCATACTCTTCCTTTTTCAATATTATTGAAGCATTTATCAGGGTTATTGTCT
CATGAGCGGATACATATTTGAATGTATTTAGAAAAATAAACAAATAGGGGTTCCGCGCACATTTCCCCGA
AAAGTGCCACCTGACGTCTAAGAAACCATTATTATCATGACATTAACCTATAAAAATAGGCGTATCACGA
GGCCCTTTCGTCTTCAAGAATTAGCTTGGCCATTGCATACGTTGTATCCATATCATAATATGTACATTTA
TATTGGCTCATGTCCAACATTACCGCCATGTTGACATTGATTATTGACTAGTTATTAATAGTAATCAATT
ACGGGGTCATTAGTTCATAGCCCATATATGGAGTTCCGCGTTACATAACTTACGGTAAATGGCCCGCCTG
GCTGACCGCCCAACGACCCCCGCCCATTGACGTCAATAATGACGTATGTTCCCATAGTAACGCCAATAGG
GACTTTCCATTGACGTCAATGGGTGGAGTATTTACGGTAAACTGCCCACTTGGCAGTACATCAAGTGTAT
CATATGCCAAGTACGCCCCCTATTGACGTCAATGACGGTAAATGGCCCGCCTGGCATTATGCCCAGTACA
TGACCTTATGGGACTTTCCTACTTGGCAGTACATCTACGTATTAGTCATCGCTATTACCATGGTGATGCG
GTTTTGGCAGTACATCAATGGGCGTGGATAGCGGTTTGACTCACGGGGATTTCCAAGTCTCCACCCCATT
GACGTCAATGGGAGTTTGTTTTGGCACCAAAATCAACGGGACTTTCCAAAATGTCGTAACAACTCCGCCC
CATTGACGCAAATGGGCGGTAGGCGTGTACGGTGGGAGGTCTATATAAGCAGAGCTCAATAAAAGAGCCC
ACAACCCCTCACTCGGCGCGCCAGTCTTCCGATAGACTGCGTCGCCCGGGTACCCGTATTCCCAATAAAG
CCTCTTGCTGTTTGCATCCGAATCGTGGTCTCGCTGTTCCTTGGGAGGGTCTCCTCTGAGTGATTGACTA
CCCACGACGGGGGTCTTTCATTTGGGGGCTCGTCCGGGATTTGGAGACCCCTGCCCAGGGACCACCGACC
CACCACCGGGAGGTAAGCTGGCCAGCAACTTATCTGTGTCTGTCCGATTGTCTAGTGTCTATGTTTGATG
TTATGCGCCTGCGTCTGTACTAGTTAGCTAACTAGCTCTGTATCTGGCGGACCCGTGGTGGAACTGACGA
GTTCTGAACACCCGGCCGCAACCCTGGGAGACGTCCCAGGGACTTTGGGGGCCGTTTTTGTGGCCCGACC
TGAGGAAGGGAGTCGATGTGGAATCCGACCCCGTCAGGATATGTGGTTCTGGTAGGAGACGAGAACCTAA
AACAGTTCCCGCCTCCGTCTGAATTTTTGCTTTCGGTTTGGAACCGAAGCCGCGCGTCTTGTCTGCTGCA
GCGCTGCAGCATCGTTCTGTGTTGTCTCTGTCTGACTGTGTTTCTGTATTTGTCTGAAAATTAGGGCCAG
ACTGTTACCACTCCCTTAAGTTTGACCTTAGGTCACTGGAAAGATGTCGAGCGGATCGCTCACAACCAGT
CGGTAGATGTCAAGAAGAGACGTTGGGTTACCTTCTGCTCTGCAGAATGGCCAACCTTTAACGTCGGATG
GCCGCGAGACGGCACCTTTAACCGAGACCTCATCACCCAGGTTAAGATCAAGGTCTTTTCACCTGGCCCG
CATGGACACCCAGACCAGGTCCCCTACATCGTGACCTGGGAAGCCTTGGCTTTTGACCCCCCTCCCTGGG
TCAAGCCCTTTGTACACCCTAAGCCTCCGCCTCCTCTTCCTCCATCCGCCCCGTCTCTCCCCCTTGAACC
TCCTCGTTCGACCCCGCCTCGATCCTCCCTTTATCCAGCCCTCACTCCTTCTCTAGGCGCCGGAATTGAA
GATCTGGGCAGGAAGAGGGCCTATTTCCCATGATTCCTTCATATTTGCATATACGATACAAGGCTGTTAG
AGAGATAATTAGAATTAATTTGACTGTAAACACAAAGATATTAGTACAAAATACGTGACGTAGAAAGTAA
TAATTTCTTGGGTAGTTTGCAGTTTTAAAATTATGTTTTAAAATGGACTATCATATGCTTACCGTAACTT
GAAAGTATTTCGATTTCTTGGCTTTATATATCTTGTGGAAAGGACGAGGATCC
